Addgene plasmid #136955: pDiySpike2d1
Purpose: Plasmid for the In Vitro transcription of DiySpike2d1
Depositing lab: Rickard Sandberg. Depositing organization: Karolinska Institutet. Publication: Single-cell RNA counting at allele and isoform resolution using Smart-seq3. Hagemann-Jensen M, Ziegenhain C, Chen P, Ramskold D, Hendriks GJ, Larsson AJM, Faridani OR, Sandberg R. Nat Biotechnol. 2020 Jun;38(6):708-714. doi: 10.1038/s41587-020-0497-0. Epub 2020 May 4. PubMed 32518404.
Backbone
  Vector backbone: pUC19
  Backbone manufacturer: Joachim Messing
  Vector type: Synthetic Biology
Growth in bacteria
  Bacterial resistance: Ampicillin, 100 μg/mL
  Growth temperature: 37°C
  Growth strain: DH5alpha
  Copy number: High Copy
Gene/Insert
  Gene/Insert name: DiySpike2d1
  Species: Synthetic
  Insert size (bp): 984
  Promoter: T7
  Cloning method: Gibson Cloning
  Sequencing primers: 5′ agcggataacaatttcacacagg
Terms and licenses: Academic/Nonprofit Terms; Industry Terms: Not Available to Industry
How to cite: pDiySpike2d1 was a gift from Rickard Sandberg (Addgene plasmid # 136955 ; http://n2t.net/addgene:136955 ; RRID:Addgene_136955)
