[The description below was written by a language model from this plasmid's Addgene catalogue record and pLannotate feature annotations shown in this document.]
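Description:
pDiySpike2d1 is a small (about 3.6 kb) pUC19-based bacterial plasmid that serves as a template for in vitro transcription of a synthetic RNA called DiySpike2d1. It is maintained in E. coli at high copy number through the pUC/ColE1-type origin of replication and is selected with ampicillin, with β-lactamase expressed from its native AmpR promoter. The feature table also picks up the usual pUC19 remnants: the CAP binding site, lac promoter and lac operator, short fragments annotated as lacI, bom and rop, and a partial multiple cloning site. These are backbone carry-over and play no evident part in the plasmid's intended use.

The payload is a 984 bp synthetic insert placed by Gibson assembly into the pUC19 polylinker region, interrupting lacZα, of which only a fragment remains downstream of the insert. A T7 promoter sits immediately after the residual MCS sequence and faces into the largely unannotated stretch that corresponds to the insert, so bacteriophage T7 RNA polymerase can be used to produce the DiySpike2d1 transcript in a cell-free reaction. The insert has no annotated coding sequences, tags or other recognised elements, which fits an artificial sequence, but the record does not describe its design, nor does it annotate a T7 terminator or state how the transcript's 3′ end is defined.

The plasmid name and its association with a study on single-cell RNA counting at allele and isoform resolution suggest that the transcribed RNA is intended as a synthetic spike-in standard for RNA sequencing experiments, although the catalogue entry states only the in vitro transcription purpose.
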