Features (pLannotate 1.2.2; 12 found; start..end, strand, type, name):
    353..941     +  rep_origin     ori: high-copy-number ColE1/pMB1/pBR322/pUC origin of replication
   1124..1216    +  CDS            lacI (fragment): lac repressor; lacI; The lac repressor binds to the lac operator to inhibit transcription in E. coli. This inhibition can be relieved by adding lactose or isopropyl-β-D-thiogalactopyranoside (IPTG).
   1229..1250    +  protein_bind   CAP binding site: CAP binding activates transcription in the presence of cAMP. E. coli catabolite activator protein
   1265..1295    +  promoter       lac promoter: promoter for the E. coli lac operon
   1303..1319    +  protein_bind   lac operator: The lac repressor binds to the lac operator to inhibit transcription in E. coli. This inhibition can be relieved by adding lactose or isopropyl-β-D-thiogalactopyranoside (IPTG). lac repressor encoded by lacI
   1356..1385    -  misc_feature   MCS (fragment): pUC18/19 multiple cloning site
   1386..1404    +  promoter       T7 promoter: promoter for bacteriophage T7 RNA polymerase
   2342..2499    +  CDS            lacZα (fragment): LacZα fragment of β-galactosidase; lacZ fragment
   2505..2604    -  misc_feature   bom (fragment): basis of mobility region from pBR322
   2706..2741    -  CDS            rop (fragment): Rop protein, which maintains plasmids at low copy number; rop
   2836..2940    +  promoter       AmpR promoter: bla
   2941..182     +  CDS            AmpR (across the origin): β-lactamase; bla; confers resistance to ampicillin, carbenicillin, and related antibiotics
>Addgene plasmid #136955 | pDiySpike2d1 | addgene full sequence | sequence record 287362 | Addgene NGS Result
GGTTTATTGCTGATAAATCTGGAGCCGGTGAGCGTGGGTCTCGCGGTATCATTGCAGCACTGGGGCCAGA
TGGTAAGCCCTCCCGTATCGTAGTTATCTACACGACGGGGAGTCAGGCAACTATGGATGAACGAAATAGA
CAGATCGCTGAGATAGGTGCCTCACTGATTAAGCATTGGTAACTGTCAGACCAAGTTTACTCATATATAC
TTTAGATTGATTTAAAACTTCATTTTTAATTTAAAAGGATCTAGGTGAAGATCCTTTTTGATAATCTCAT
GACCAAAATCCCTTAACGTGAGTTTTCGTTCCACTGAGCGTCAGACCCCGTAGAAAAGATCAAAGGATCT
TCTTGAGATCCTTTTTTTCTGCGCGTAATCTGCTGCTTGCAAACAAAAAAACCACCGCTACCAGCGGTGG
TTTGTTTGCCGGATCAAGAGCTACCAACTCTTTTTCCGAAGGTAACTGGCTTCAGCAGAGCGCAGATACC
AAATACTGTTCTTCTAGTGTAGCCGTAGTTAGGCCACCACTTCAAGAACTCTGTAGCACCGCCTACATAC
CTCGCTCTGCTAATCCTGTTACCAGTGGCTGCTGCCAGTGGCGATAAGTCGTGTCTTACCGGGTTGGACT
CAAGACGATAGTTACCGGATAAGGCGCAGCGGTCGGGCTGAACGGGGGGTTCGTGCACACAGCCCAGCTT
GGAGCGAACGACCTACACCGAACTGAGATACCTACAGCGTGAGCTATGAGAAAGCGCCACGCTTCCCGAA
GGGAGAAAGGCGGACAGGTATCCGGTAAGCGGCAGGGTCGGAACAGGAGAGCGCACGAGGGAGCTTCCAG
GGGGAAACGCCTGGTATCTTTATAGTCCTGTCGGGTTTCGCCACCTCTGACTTGAGCGTCGATTTTTGTG
ATGCTCGTCAGGGGGGCGGAGCCTATGGAAAAACGCCAGCAACGCGGCCTTTTTACGGTTCCTGGCCTTT
TGCTGGCCTTTTGCTCACATGTTCTTTCCTGCGTTATCCCCTGATTCTGTGGATAACCGTATTACCGCCT
TTGAGTGAGCTGATACCGCTCGCCGCAGCCGAACGACCGAGCGCAGCGAGTCAGTGAGCGAGGAAGCGGA
AGAGCGCCCAATACGCAAACCGCCTCTCCCCGCGCGTTGGCCGATTCATTAATGCAGCTGGCACGACAGG
TTTCCCGACTGGAAAGCGGGCAGTGAGCGCAACGCAATTAATGTGAGTTAGCTCACTCATTAGGCACCCC
AGGCTTTACACTTTATGCTTCCGGCTCGTATGTTGTGTGGAATTGTGAGCGGATAACAATTTCACACAGG
AAACAGCTATGACCATGATTACGCCAAGCTTGCATGCCTGCAGGTCGACTCTAGATAATACGACTCACTA
TAGGGAGGCAGGTAATGATCATGCATTGGGTTAGGTGCTTAGACATGGGGATCGGCATCTAGGGGCGCCT
AGTTCCTAGGGCTACTGCCAATCCATACAGGTAGTAAAGCACCCGGGTCCGATGAACTTGGACGACGAAA
ACTGACAGACCGCGCTGCACGAGGTCGTTCGTCATGGTGTGCGAGGAGCTAGCCGCAGGAGACGTACTCA
CACGCTATATGCGCTCTTAGAGCCCGTTTCTGAAGCAAGATTACAGTGGCGTCCGCTTCGACTCGTAGTT
CTATGGCAGTGTGGAGTTCGGGGTGCGGCTCTCCCTTGCGCGCCTCTGTTACAAACCCGCCACTGAGTGC
CGGCCGACGGTCGGGTTACGCAGGAAATTCATGCGGAACGCTAATGCGCATCCGTCGTGGCGAATATTCA
CAATGCCGGGTCGCTGATACGTGCTGGTACCACTTACGTTATTTACGGGGCCTTTAGCTCAAGAGCACGT
GTTGTCTAGGGAAGCCTTCGCTTTCATCGACGGACCCATAGCCGGGACAATTCTGCATGATGTTACCCTT
ACCCGCACTGCGAGTCTATGGCCTCTCTGACGGGCCTACTCGACTGTGGCGCAAAGGACCGTGGTCTAGG
TCGTCAGGAGCCACGGATCGTCTTATGTGTAGAGTCCCAGGTCGCCACTAACTGACAGCCGCGTGGACAG
CGGTCGGGGAAGCCGGTACTGCGAATTTATCGACGTTCGATTCAGCGGATACTCGCGCTCAGCAGTGTGG
TTAATCGACCGCAGAGAACCGTCATGTATGATCTCTGCTAGTACTTAAGCTCGCGGAGCGCAAGAAATAC
GGACTTGTTGATTCCTGATACATACGCTGGGTCCTAATCCGGCATTTTCCATACCCACTTTCAAAAAAAA
AAAAAAAAAAAAAAAAAAAAAAAAAGCTTGAATTCACTGGCCGTCGTTTTACAACGTCGTGACTGGGAAA
ACCCTGGCGTTACCCAACTTAATCGCCTTGCAGCACATCCCCCTTTCGCCAGCTGGCGTAATAGCGAAGA
GGCCCGCACCGATCGCCCTTCCCAACAGTTGCGCAGCCTGAATGGCGAATGGCGCCTGATGCGGTATTTT
CTCCTTACGCATCTGTGCGGTATTTCACACCGCATATGGTGCACTCTCAGTACAATCTGCTCTGATGCCG
CATAGTTAAGCCAGCCCCGACACCCGCCAACACCCGCTGACGCGCCCTGACGGGCTTGTCTGCTCCCGGC
ATCCGCTTACAGACAAGCTGTGACCGTCTCCGGGAGCTGCATGTGTCAGAGGTTTTCACCGTCATCACCG
AAACGCGCGAGACGAAAGGGCCTCGTGATACGCCTATTTTTATAGGTTAATGTCATGATAATAATGGTTT
CTTAGACGTCAGGTGGCACTTTTCGGGGAAATGTGCGCGGAACCCCTATTTGTTTATTTTTCTAAATACA
TTCAAATATGTATCCGCTCATGAGACAATAACCCTGATAAATGCTTCAATAATATTGAAAAAGGAAGAGT
ATGAGTATTCAACATTTCCGTGTCGCCCTTATTCCCTTTTTTGCGGCATTTTGCCTTCCTGTTTTTGCTC
ACCCAGAAACGCTGGTGAAAGTAAAAGATGCTGAAGATCAGTTGGGTGCACGAGTGGGTTACATCGAACT
GGATCTCAACAGCGGTAAGATCCTTGAGAGTTTTCGCCCCGAAGAACGTTTTCCAATGATGAGCACTTTT
AAAGTTCTGCTATGTGGCGCGGTATTATCCCGTATTGACGCCGGGCAAGAGCAACTCGGTCGCCGCATAC
ACTATTCTCAGAATGACTTGGTTGAGTACTCACCAGTCACAGAAAAGCATCTTACGGATGGCATGACAGT
AAGAGAATTATGCAGTGCTGCCATAACCATGAGTGATAACACTGCGGCCAACTTACTTCTGACAACGATC
GGAGGACCGAAGGAGCTAACCGCTTTTTTGCACAACATGGGGGATCATGTAACTCGCCTTGATCGTTGGG
AACCGGAGCTGAATGAAGCCATACCAAACGACGAGCGTGACACCACGATGCCTGTAGCAATGGCAACAAC
GTTGCGCAAACTATTAACTGGCGAACTACTTACTCTAGCTTCCCGGCAACAATTAATAGACTGGATGGAG
GCGGATAAAGTTGCAGGACCACTTCTGCGCTCGGCCCTTCCGGCTGGCT
